Addgene plasmid #128137: pBEAST_J23101-bphC
Purpose: The cell-free adapted backbone, pBEAST, expressing bphC (the enzyme converting biphenyl-2,3-diol to 2-hydroxy-6-oxo-6-phenylhexa-2,4-) under control of the constitutive promoter J23101, and RBS B0032
Depositing lab: Jean-Loup Faulon. Depositing organization: INRAE Jouy-en-Josas. Publication: Metabolic perceptrons for neural computing in biological systems. Pandi A, Koch M, Voyvodic PL, Soudier P, Bonnet J, Kushwaha M, Faulon JL. Nat Commun. 2019 Aug 28;10(1):3880. doi: 10.1038/s41467-019-11889-0. PubMed 31462649.
Backbone
  Vector backbone: pBEAST
  Backbone size w/o insert (bp): 2987
  Vector type: Bacterial Expression, Synthetic Biology
Growth in bacteria
  Bacterial resistance: Ampicillin, 100 μg/mL
  Growth temperature: 37°C
  Growth strain: DH5alpha
  Copy number: High Copy
Gene/Insert
  Gene/Insert name: bphC (alt name: Biphenyl-2,3-diol 1,2-dioxygenase (EC: 1.13.11.39), UniProtKB - P17297)
  Species: From Pseudomonas sp, codon optimized for E. coli
  Insert size (bp): 885
  Promoter: J23101
  Cloning method: Restriction Enzyme; 5′ cloning site BsaI, golden gate (unknown if destroyed); 3′ cloning site BsaI, golden gate (unknown if destroyed)
  Sequencing primers: 5′ ggcaactgaaacgattcg; 3′ ttgatgcctggcaccaac
Terms and licenses: Academic/Nonprofit Terms; Industry Terms: Not Available to Industry
How to cite: pBEAST_J23101-bphC was a gift from Jean-Loup Faulon (Addgene plasmid # 128137 ; http://n2t.net/addgene:128137 ; RRID:Addgene_128137)
