[The description below was written by a language model from this plasmid's Addgene catalogue record and pLannotate feature annotations shown in this document.]
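Description:
pBEAST_J23101-bphC is a small (about 3.9 kb) bacterial expression plasmid built on pBEAST, a backbone adapted for use in E. coli cell-free transcription–translation systems as well as in living cells. It is maintained in E. coli through a high-copy ColE1/pUC-type origin and selected with ampicillin via a β-lactamase gene driven by its own bla promoter. The feature annotation also picks up short fragments of a tetracycline resistance gene and of the phage lambda O replication protein. These appear to be non-functional remnants of the backbone's ancestry rather than working parts.

The payload is a single constitutive expression unit assembled by BsaI Golden Gate cloning. The catalogue entry gives the promoter as J23101 from the Anderson constitutive promoter series, paired with the ribosome binding site B0032. The automated annotation labels the promoter region as a fragment of J23119, which is consistent with J23101 being a close sequence variant of that consensus family member. Downstream lies bphC, encoding biphenyl-2,3-diol 1,2-dioxygenase from Pseudomonas sp. (matched to strain KKS102), codon-optimised for E. coli. This enzyme cleaves the aromatic ring of biphenyl-2,3-diol to give the corresponding hydroxy-oxo-phenylhexadienoate product. The coding sequence is followed by rrnB T1 and T7Te terminators, and another T7Te terminator sits upstream of the promoter, insulating the cassette from read-through transcription.

The plasmid belongs to a synthetic biology toolkit for metabolic computing, in which enzymes act as transducers that convert input metabolites into other compounds. The record does not detail how the bphC product is read out.
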