Features (pLannotate 1.2.2; 10 found; start..end, strand, type, name):
    148..175     +  terminator     T7Te terminator: phage T7 early transcription terminator
    304..335     +  promoter       J23119 promoter (fragment): bacterial promoter (Registry of Standard Biological Parts BBa J23119)
    363..1241    +  CDS            bphC: BPHC_PSES1 - Experimental evidence at protein level: Swiss-Prot protein existence level 1. From Pseudomonas sp. (strain KKS102).
   1346..1417    +  terminator     rrnB T1 terminator: transcription terminator T1 from the E. coli rrnB gene
   1433..1460    +  terminator     T7Te terminator: phage T7 early transcription terminator
   1547..1678    +  CDS            TcR (fragment): tetracycline efflux protein; tet; confers resistance to tetracycline
   1858..2446    -  rep_origin     ori: high-copy-number ColE1/pMB1/pBR322/pUC origin of replication
   2617..3477    -  CDS            AmpR: β-lactamase; bla; confers resistance to ampicillin, carbenicillin, and related antibiotics
   3478..3582    -  promoter       AmpR promoter: bla
   3684..60      +  CDS            O (fragment) (across the origin): VRPO_LAMBD - Protein inferred from homology: Swiss-Prot protein existence level 3. Necessary for the bidirectional replication of DNA. It interacts with the ori (origin of replication) region of the genome during the initiation of replication. From Escherichia phage lambda (Bacteriophage lambda).
>Addgene plasmid #128137 | pBEAST_J23101-bphC | addgene full sequence | sequence record 252649 | Addgene NGS Result
CGCCTGATGCGTGAACGTGACGGACGTAACCACCGCGACATGTGTGTGCTGTTCCGCTGGCTCGGATACC
CTTACTCTGTTGAAAACGAATAGATAGGTTAAGGAACGGTTATTTCTGCGTAGATCTATCTTACACAGCA
TCACACTGGCTCACCTTCGGGTGGGCCTTTCTGCGTTTATATACTAGAGAGAGAATATAAAAAGCCAGAT
TATTAATCCGGCTTTTTTATTATTTAGGCAACTGAAACGATTCGGATCCTGTATTACTATTCTTAGGATA
CTAGAGGATGACCCCATCTGTTTACAGCTAGCTCAGTCCTAGGTATTATGCTAGCTAGTAGAGTCACACA
GGAAAGTAGTAGATGAGCATTGAACGCTTAGGTTACCTGGGTTTCGCAGTGAAAGATGTGCCAGCCTGGG
ACCACTTTCTGACGAAATCCGTGGGCTTAATGGCGGCCGGTAGCGCCGGAGATGCAGCCCTTTACCGTGC
GGACCAACGTGCTTGGCGCATCGCAGTACAACCTGGTGAGCTTGACGATTTAGCCTATGCAGGCTTAGAG
GTGGACGACGCAGCTGCGCTTGAACGTATGGCGGACAAATTACGTCAAGCTGGTGTTGCGTTCACCCGTG
GGGACGAGGCCCTGATGCAACAGCGCAAAGTGATGGGGCTTCTTTGCTTGCAGGATCCATTTGGATTACC
TTTGGAAATCTATTATGGACCTGCTGAAATTTTCCACGAACCATTCTTGCCGTCTGCTCCTGTTTCCGGG
TTCGTGACCGGGGACCAGGGTATTGGCCATTTTGTCCGTTGTGTTCCCGATACAGCGAAGGCTATGGCTT
TTTACACCGAGGTCCTTGGGTTCGTGCTTTCAGACATTATTGACATTCAAATGGGGCCCGAGACTTCCGT
TCCCGCTCACTTCTTACATTGCAACGGACGCCATCACACTATCGCTTTGGCCGCCTTTCCCATTCCGAAA
CGTATCCACCACTTCATGTTACAGGCAAACACAATCGACGACGTGGGTTACGCATTTGATCGTCTGGATG
CAGCAGGGCGCATTACCTCGCTGCTGGGGCGTCACACCAATGATCAGACCCTGAGCTTTTACGCTGATAC
CCCAAGCCCCATGATTGAGGTCGAATTCGGTTGGGGCCCGCGTACAGTGGATTCCTCTTGGACCGTAGCG
CGTCACTCGCGCACCGCTATGTGGGGGCATAAGTCTGTTCGCGGACAACGCTAATGAGCTTACTTTATCT
GAGAATAGTCAATCTTCGGAAATCCCAGGTGGCATGCTAAAAGTCTCGTAAAGCGTTCTATCAATAACCC
GTTGGTGCCAGGCATCAAATAAAACGAAAGGCTCAGTCGAAAGACTGGGCCTTTCGTTTTATCTGTTGTT
TGTCGGTGAACGCTCTCTACTAGAGTCACACTGGCTCACCTTCGGGTGGGCCTTTCTGCGTTTATACCGT
CTCAGAATCGGCCGTGAACAATAAAATAGTTTCGGTATTATTGACCACTTCCGAGTAGAATCGTGCTTCA
GTAAGAGTCGACCGATGCCCTTGAGAGCCTTCAACCCAGTCAGCTCCTTCCGGTGGGCGCGGGGCATGAC
TATCGTCGCCGCACTTATGACTGTCTTCTTTATCATGCAACTCGTAGGACAGGTGCCGGCAGCGCTCTTC
CGCTTCCTCGCTCACTGACTCGCTGCGCTCGGTCGTTCGGCTGCGGCGAGCGGTATCAGCTCACTCAAAG
GCGGTAATACGGTTATCCACAGAATCAGGGGATAACGCAGGAAAGAACATGTGAGCAAAAGGCCAGCAAA
AGGCCAGGAACCGTAAAAAGGCCGCGTTGCTGGCGTTTTTCCATAGGCTCCGCCCCCCTGACGAGCATCA
CAAAAATCGACGCTCAAGTCAGAGGTGGCGAAACCCGACAGGACTATAAAGATACCAGGCGTTTCCCCCT
GGAAGCTCCCTCGTGCGCTCTCCTGTTCCGACCCTGCCGCTTACCGGATACCTGTCCGCCTTTCTCCCTT
CGGGAAGCGTGGCGCTTTCTCATAGCTCACGCTGTAGGTATCTCAGTTCGGTGTAGGTCGTTCGCTCCAA
GCTGGGCTGTGTGCACGAACCCCCCGTTCAGCCCGACCGCTGCGCCTTATCCGGTAACTATCGTCTTGAG
TCCAACCCGGTAAGACACGACTTATCGCCACTGGCAGCAGCCACTGGTAACAGGATTAGCAGAGCGAGGT
ATGTAGGCGGTGCTACAGAGTTCTTGAAGTGGTGGCCTAACTACGGCTACACTAGAAGAACAGTATTTGG
TATCTGCGCTCTGCTGAAGCCAGTTACCTTCGGAAAAAGAGTTGGTAGCTCTTGATCCGGCAAACAAACC
ACCGCTGGTAGCGGTGGTTTTTTTGTTTGCAAGCAGCAGATTACGCGCAGAAAAAAAGGATCTCAAGAAG
ATCCTTTGATCTTTTCTACGGGGTCTGACGCTCAGTGGAACGAAAACTCACGTTAAGGGATTTTGGTCAT
GAGATTATCAAAAAGGATCTTCACCTAGATCCTTTTAAATTAAAAATGAAGTTTTAAATCAATCTAAAGT
ATATATGAGTAAACTTGGTCTGACAGTTACCAATGCTTAATCAGTGAGGCACCTATCTCAGCGATCTGTC
TATTTCGTTCATCCATAGTTGCCTGACTCCCCGTCGTGTAGATAACTACGATACGGGAGGGCTTACCATC
TGGCCCCAGTGCTGCAATGATACCGCGAGACCCACGCTCACCGGCTCCAGATTTATCAGCAATAAACCAG
CCAGCCGGAAGGGCCGAGCGCAGAAGTGGTCCTGCAACTTTATCCGCCTCCATCCAGTCTATTAATTGTT
GCCGGGAAGCTAGAGTAAGTAGTTCGCCAGTTAATAGTTTGCGCAACGTTGTTGCCATTGCTACAGGCAT
CGTGGTGTCACGCTCGTCGTTTGGTATGGCTTCATTCAGCTCCGGTTCCCAACGATCAAGGCGAGTTACA
TGATCCCCCATGTTGTGCAAAAAAGCGGTTAGCTCCTTCGGTCCTCCGATCGTTGTCAGAAGTAAGTTGG
CCGCAGTGTTATCACTCATGGTTATGGCAGCACTGCATAATTCTCTTACTGTCATGCCATCCGTAAGATG
CTTTTCTGTGACTGGTGAGTACTCAACCAAGTCATTCTGAGAATAGTGTATGCGGCGACCGAGTTGCTCT
TGCCCGGCGTCAACACGGGATAATACCGCGCCACATAGCAGAACTTTAAAAGTGCTCATCATTGGAAAAC
GTTCTTCGGGGCGAAAACTCTCAAGGATCTTACCGCTGTTGAGATCCAGTTCGATGTAACCCACTCGTGC
ACCCAACTGATCTTCAGCATCTTTTACTTTCACCAGCGTTTCTGGGTGAGCAAAAACAGGAAGGCAAAAT
GCCGCAAAAAAGGGAATAAGGGCGACACGGAAATGTTGAATACTCATACTCTTCCTTTTTCAATATTATT
GAAGCATTTATCAGGGTTATTGTCTCATGAGCGGATACATATTTGAATGTATTTAGAAAAATAAACAAAT
AGGGGTTCCGCGCACATTTCCCCGAAAAGTGCCACCTGACGTCTAAGAAACCATTATTATCATGACATTA
ACCTATAAAAATAGGCGTATCACGAGGCCCTTTCGTCTTCAAGAATTCTGGCGAATCCTCTGACCAGCCA
GAAAACGACCTTTCTGTGGTGAAACCGGATGCTGCAATTCAGAGCGCCAGCAAGTGGGGGACAGCAGAAG
ACCTGACCGCCGCAGAGTGGATGTTTGACATGGTGAAGACTATCGCACCATCAGCCAGAAAACCGAATTT
TGCTGGGTGGGCTAACGATATC
